>Addgene plasmid #68038 | pmPB2-VSV | depositor full sequence | sequence record 118672 | pmPB2-VSV sequence 11088 bps
GACGGATCGGGAGATCTCCCGATCCCCTATGGTCGACTCTCAGTACAATCTGCTCTGATGCCGCATAGTT
AAGCCAGTATCTGCTCCCTGCTTGTGTGTTGGAGGTCGCTGAGTAGTGCGCGAGCAAAATTTAAGCTACA
ACAAGGCAAGGCTTGACCGACAATTGCATGAAGAATCTGCTTAGGGTTAGGCGTTTTGCGCTGCTTCGCG
ATGTACGGGCCAGATATACGCGTTGACATTGATTATTGACTAGTTATTAATAGTAATCAATTACGGGGTC
ATTAGTTCATAGCCCATATATGGAGTTCCGCGTTACATAACTTACGGTAAATGGCCCGCCTGGCTGACCG
CCCAACGACCCCCGCCCATTGACGTCAATAATGACGTATGTTCCCATAGTAACGCCAATAGGGACTTTCC
ATTGACGTCAATGGGTGGACTATTTACGGTAAACTGCCCACTTGGCAGTACATCAAGTGTATCATATGCC
AAGTACGCCCCCTATTGACGTCAATGACGGTAAATGGCCCGCCTGGCATTATGCCCAGTACATGACCTTA
TGGGACTTTCCTACTTGGCAGTACATCTACGTATTAGTCATCGCTATTACCATGGTGATGCGGTTTTGGC
AGTACATCAATGGGCGTGGATAGCGGTTTGACTCACGGGGATTTCCAAGTCTCCACCCCATTGACGTCAA
TGGGAGTTTGTTTTGGCACCAAAATCAACGGGACTTTCCAAAATGTCGTAACAACTCCGCCCCATTGACG
CAAATGGGCGGTAGGCGTGTACGGTGGGAGGTCTATATAAGCAGAGCTCTCTGGCTAACTAGAGAACCCA
CTGCTTACTGGCTTATCGAAATTAATACGACTCACTATAGGGAGACCCAAGCTTGCATGCCTGCAGGTCA
GCTTGATTTCACCCAGGCATCTGGTCCAGAGGGATCCGCCAGCCCGTCCAGCAGCACCATGTGGGTGACC
AAACTCCTGCCAGCCCTGCTGCTGCAGCATGTCCTCCTGCATCTCCTCCTGCTCCCCATCGCCATCCCCT
ATGCAGAGGGACAAAGGAAAAGAAGAAATACAATTCATGAATTCTATACAGACATAGAGATGAACCGACT
TGGAAAGGGCGGAGTCGACCCGGAGAGTTTCCGCAGTGAGACAGAGCTGAACCACCTGGCTGTGGATGAG
GTCACAGGTGTGGTGTATGTCGGGGCAGTGAACGCGCTCTACCAGCTGAGTGCCGACCTGCACGTCCAGC
AGCACGTGGTCACAGGCCCCTTCATGGATAACAAGAAGTGCACACCACCCATTGAGGCCAGCCAGTGCCA
CGAAGCGGTGCTCACTGACAACTTCAACCAGCTGCTGCTGCTCGACCCACCGGGGAAACGCCTGGTGGAG
TGTGGCAGCCTCTTCAAGGGCATCTGTGCCCTGCGCGCCATGAGCAACATCTCGGTGCGCCTCTTCTACG
AGGATGGCAGCGGCGAGAAGTCCTTCGTGGCCAGCAATGACGAGAGAGTGGCCACCGTGGGGCTGGTGAC
CTCCACGCGCCCCGACGGCGAGCGCGTGCTGTTTGTGGGCAAAGGCAATGGGCCGCACGACAATGGTATC
ATCGTGAGCACCCGCCTGCTGGACAGGGCTGAGGGCCGGGAGGCCTTTGAGGCCTACTCTGACCACACCA
CCTTCAAGGCCGGCTACCTGTCCACGAATACTCAGCAGTTTGTCGCAGCCTTTGAGGATGATTTCTATGT
CTTCTTCGTCTTTAACCATCAAGACAAGCATCCTGCTAAGAACCGCACGCTGCTGGCGCGCATGTGCAAA
GACGACCCCTCCTACTATTCCTATGTAGAGATGGACCTGCAGTGTCAGGATCCCAGTGACCCCCAAGACT
CTGCCTTTGGCACCTGCCTAGCCGCTTCTGTAGCCACATCGGGTGCTGGCAGAGCACTTTATGCTGTCTT
CAGCAGAGATGGCCGGAGCACTGGGGGACCTGGCGCGGGCCTCTGTGTGTTCCCGCTAGATAAAGTCCGT
GAGAAGATAGAAGCCAACCGTAACGCCTGCTACACAGGTGCCCGAGAGGCAGGCCGCACTATCTTCTACA
AGCCCTTCCACGGAGAAATCCAGTGTGGCGGCCATCTGATAGGTGCCAGCGAGAGCTTCCCATGCGGCTC
GGAGCATCTGCCCTATCCACTGGGCAGTCGTGATGGACTCGTCGCCACAGCCGTGCTGCACCGCGGGGGC
CTGAATCTGACAGCAGTGACAGTAACTGCCGAGAATGACCACACTGTTGCGTTCCTGGGCACCTCAGATG
GCCGGATCCTTAAGGTGTACCTTGCTCCAGACGGCACTTCTGCAGAGTATGGTTCTATCCCAGTAGACAT
CAATAAGAAAATCAAGCAGGACCTGGCACTGTCTGGAAACCTGTCCAGTCTGTATGCTATGACCCAGGAC
AAGGTGTTCCGGCTCCCAGTACAAGAATGCCTGAGCTATGTAACCTGCGCTCAGTGTCGTGACTCCCAAG
ATCCCTACTGTGGCTGGTGTGTCATCGAGGGACGATGCACCAGGAAGTCCGAGTGCTCACGGGCCGAGGA
AACCGGACACTGGCTGTGGAGCCGGGAGAAGTCCTGTGTGGCCATCACTGATGCCTTTCCACAGAACATG
AGCCGGCGGGCCCAAGGAGAGGTACGCCTGTCTGTCAGCCCCCTGCCCACCCTGACTGAGGACGATGAGT
TACTGTGCCTCTTTGGTGACTCACCACCCCACCCTGCCCGGGTAGAGGACGATACCGTCATCTGTAATTC
CCCAAGCAGCATCCCTAGTACACCGCCAGGCCAAGACCATGTTGACGTGAGCATCCAGCTCCTCTTAAAA
AGCGGCAGTGTCTTCCTCACCTCCCACCAGTATCCCTTCTATGACTGCCGTGAGGCCATGAGCCTGGTGG
AGAACCTGCCGTGCATCTCTTGTGCTAGCAACCGCTGGACTTGCCAATGGGACCTGCAGTACTACGAGTG
TCGGGAGGCTTCGCCCAACCCAGAGGAGGGAATCATACGTGCCCACATGGAGGACAACTGCCCCCAGTTC
CTGGCCCCTGACCCTTTGGTCATCCCCATGAACCATGAGACAGAGGTGACCTTCCAGGGCAAGAACTTGG
AGACTGTGAAGGTTTCTTCCCTGTATGTGGGCAGTGAGCTGCTGAATTTTGAAGAGACTGTGACCATGCA
TGAATCAGACACCTTCTCTTTTAGGACCCCAAAGCTATCCCATGATGGTAATGAGACACTGCCTCTTCAC
CTGTATGTTAAGTCCTTTGGCAAGAACATTGACAGCAAGCTACAAGTGACTCTCTACAACTGCTCCTTTG
GCCGCAGTGACTGTAGCCTGTGTCTGGCTGCCGATCCTGCCTACAGGTGTGTGTGGTGCCGTGGGCAGAA
CCGGTGCGTGTACGAAGCTCTGTGCAGCAATGTCACTTCTGAGTGCCCACCACCAGTTATCACTAGGATC
CAGCCTGAGACGGGCCCGCTGGGTGGGGGCATCCTGGTCACTATCCATGGGTCCAATCTGGGTGTCAAAG
CAGATGACGTCAAGAAGATAACTGTGGCTGGCCAGAACTGTGCCTTTGAACCAAGAGGGTACTCCGTATC
CACCCGGATTGTGTGTGCAATTGAGGCTTCGGAGATGCCCTTCACAGGAGGCATTGAGGTGGATGTTAAT
GGAAAACTCGGCCATTCACCGCCACACGTCCAGTTCACTTATCAACAACCCCAGCCTCTCAGTGTGGAGC
CACGACAGGGGCCACAGGCAGGTGGCACCACATTGACCATCAATGGCACTCACCTGGACACAGGCTCCAA
GGAGGATGTGCGGGTGACACTCAATGACGTCCCTTGTGAAGTGACAAAGTTTGGAGCACAGCTACAGTGT
GTCACAGGTCAACAGTTGGCTCCAGGCCAGGTGACACTAGAAATCTACTATGGGGGCTCCAGAGTGCCCA
GCCCCGGCATCTCTTTCACCTACTGCGAGAACCCCATGATACGAGCCTTTGAGCCATTGAGAAGCTTTGT
CAGTGGTGGCCGGAGCATCAACGTTACTGGCCAGGGCTTCAGCCTCATCCAGAAGTTTGCCATGGTTGTC
ATCGCTGAGCCCTTGCGGTCCTGGAGGCGGCGGCGGCGGGAGGCTGGAGCCCTGGAGCGTGTGACGGTCG
AGGGCATGGAGTACGTGTTCTACAACGACACCAAGGTCGTCTTCTTGTCTCCTGCTGTCCCCGAAGAGCC
CGAGGCTTACAACCTCACCGTGCTGATACGGATGGACGGTCACTGTGCCCCGCTCAGGACCGAAGCCGGA
GTCTTTGAGTATGTGGCAGACCCCACCTTTGAGAACTTCACGGGTGGCGTCAAAAAGCAGGTCAACAAGC
TCATCCACGCCCGGGGAACCAATCTGAACAAAGCCATGACTCTGGAGGAGGCAGAGGCATTTGTGGGTGC
TGAGCGTTGCATTATGAAGACGCTGACCGAGACGGACCTGTACTGCGAGCCCCCAGAGGTGCAGCCTCCA
CCCAAGCGGCGGCAGAAGCGAGACACGGCACACAACCTACCTGAGTTCATTGTGAAGTTTGGCTCCCGAG
AGTGGGTGCTAGGCCGAGTGGAGTACGACACGCGCGCGAGTGACGTGCCGCTCAGTCTCATCCTGCCTCT
GGTCATGGTACCCATGGTGTTTATCATCGTGGTCTCCATCTACTGCTACTGGAGGAAGAGCCAGCAGGCC
GAGCGCGAGTACGAGAAGATCAAATCCCAGCTCGAGGGCTTGGAGGAGAGCGTGCGTGACCGCTGCAAGA
AGGAATTCACAGACCTGATGATCGAGATGGAGGACCAGACGAATGACGTGCATGAGGCAGGCATCCCCAC
GCTGGACTACAAGACCTACACCGACCGCGTATTCTTCCTGCCATCCAAGGATGGTGACAAGGATGTGATG
ATCACCGGCAAGCTAGACATCCCTGAGTCACGGCGGCCCATTGTGGAGCAAGCCCTCTACCAGTTCTCCA
ACCTGCTTAATAGCAAGTCCTTCCTCATCAATTTCATCCACACCCTGGAGAATCAGCGTGAGTTCTCAGC
TCGGGCCAAGGTCTACTTTGCATCACTGCTGACTGTGGCCCTGCACGGGAAGCTGGAGTACTACACGGAC
ATCATGCGCACGCTCTTCCTGGAGCTCATGGAGCAGTATGTGGTGGCCAAGAACCCCAAGCTAATGCTGC
GCAGGTCTGAGACAGTGGTGGAGAGGATGCTGTCCAACTGGATGTCCATCTGTCTGTACCAGTACCTCAA
GGATAGTGCAGGGGAGCCTCTCTACAAGCTCTTCAAGGCCATCAAACACCAGGTGGAAAAGGGGCCCGTG
GATGCTGTGCAGAAGAAGGCCAAGTACACCCTCAATGACACAGGCCTGCTCGGGGACGATGTTGAGTATG
CGCCTCTGACCGTGAGCGTGATTGTTCAGGATGAAGGGATCGATGCCATCCCGGTTAAGGTCCTCAACTG
TGACACCATCTCTCAGGTCAAAGAGAAGATCATCGACCAAGTGTACCGTACTCAGCCCTGCTCCTGCTGG
CCCAAGCCAGACAGTGTGGTGCTTGAATGGCGTCCTGGGTCCACGGCCCAGATTCTGTCTGACTTGGACC
TTACCTCCCAGCGGGAGGGCCGGTGGAAGCGCATCAACACCCTGATGCACTACAACGTCCGGGATGGAGC
CACCCTCATCCTGTCTAAGGTGGGAGTCTCCCAGCAGCCAGAAGACAGCCAACAGGACTTGCCAGGGGAG
CGCCATGCCCTTCTGGAAGAGGAAAACCGCGTGTGGCACTTGGTGCGGCCAACAGATGAGGTAGATGAAG
GCAAGTCCAAGCGCGGCAGCATGAAGGAGAAAGAGCGGACTAAGGCCATCACAGAGATCTACCTGACGCG
GCTACTCTCCGTCAAGGGCACACTGCAGCAGTTTGTGGACAACTTCTTCCAAAGCGTGCTGGCGCCTGGG
CATGCGGTGCCACCCGCCGTCAAGTACTTCTTCGATTTCTTGGACGAGCAGGCAGAGAAGCATGACATCC
GAGATGAGGATACCATCCATATCTGGAAAACCAACAGTTTACCACTTCGGTTCTGGGTGAACATCCTGAA
GAACCCTCATTTCATCTTTGATGTCCACGTCCACGAAGTGGTGGACGCCTCCCTGTCAGTCATCGCACAG
ACCTTCATGGACGCCTGTACTCGCACGGAGCACAAGCTGAGCCGAGACTCTCCCAGCAACAAGCTGTTGT
ATGCTAAGGAGATCTCTACCTACAAGAAGATGGTGGAGGACTACTACAAGGGCATCAGACAGATGGTGCA
GGTCAGCGACCAGGACATGAATACGCACTTGGCAGAGATTTCCCGGGCTCACACAGACTCCCTGAACACA
CTCGTGGCCCTACACCAGCTCTACCAATACACACAGAAGTACTATGATGAGATCATCAATGCTCTGGAGG
AGGACCCTGCAGCCCAAAAGATGCAACTGGCCTTCCGCCTACAGCAGATTGCTGCTGCGCTTGAGAATAA
GGTTACAGACCTCTGACCGTCAATGGCGGCCGCTCGAGCATGCATCTAGAGGGCCCTATTCTATAGTGTC
ACCTAAATGCTAGAGCTCGCTGATCAGCCTCGACTGTGCCTTCTAGTTGCCAGCCATCTGTTGTTTGCCC
CTCCCCCGTGCCTTCCTTGACCCTGGAAGGTGCCACTCCCACTGTCCTTTCCTAATAAAATGAGGAAATT
GCATCGCATTGTCTGAGTAGGTGTCATTCTATTCTGGGGGGTGGGGTGGGGCAGGACAGCAAGGGGGAGG
ATTGGGAAGACAATAGCAGGCATGCTGGGGATGCGGTGGGCTCTATGGCTTCTGAGGCGGAAAGAACCAG
CTGGGGCTCTAGGGGGTATCCCC
[124 nt withheld, positions 6954-7077]
C
[32 nt withheld, positions 7079-7110]
CA
[57 nt withheld, positions 7113-7169]
A
[49 nt withheld, positions 7171-7219]
CCTTTGACGTTGGAGTCCACGTTCTTT
[37 nt withheld, positions 7247-7283]
ACCCTATCTCGGTCTATTCTTTTGATTTATAAGGGATTTTGGGGATTTCGGCCTATTGGTTAAAAAATGA
GCTGATTTAACAAAAATTTAACGCGAATTAATTCTGTGGAATGTGTGTCAGTTAGGGTGTGGAAAGTCCC
CAGGCTCCCCAGGCAGGCAGAAGTATGCAAAGCATGCATCTCAATTAGTCAGCAACCAGGTGTGGAAAGT
CCCCAGGCTCCCCAGCAGGCAGAAGTATGCAAAGCATGCATCTCAATTAGTCAGCAACCATAGTCCCGCC
CCTAACTCCGCCCATCCCGCCCCTAACTCCGCCCAGTTCCGCCCATTCTCCGCCCCATGGCTGACTAATT
TTTTTTATTTATGCAGAGGCCGAGGCCGCCTCTGCCTCTGAGCTATTCCAGAAGTAGTGAGGAGGCTTTT
TTGGAGGCCTAGGCTTTTGCAAAAAGCTCCCGGGAGCTTGTATATCCATTTTCGGATCTGATCAAGAGAC
AGGATGAGGATCGTTTCGCATGATTGAACAAGATGGATTGCACGCAGGTTCTCCGGCCGCTTGGGTGGAG
AGGCTATTCGGCTATGACTGGGCACAACAGACAATCGGCTGCTCTGATGCCGCCGTGTTCCGGCTGTCAG
CGCAGGGGCGCCCGGTTCTTTTTGTCAAGACCGACCTGTCCGGTGCCCTGAATGAACTGCAGGACGAGGC
AGCGCGGCTATCGTGGCTGGCCACGACGGGCGTTCCTTGCGCAGCTGTGCTCGACGTTGTCACTGAAGCG
GGAAGGGACTGGCTGCTATTGGGCGAAGTGCCGGGGCAGGATCTCCTGTCATCTCACCTTGCTCCTGCCG
AGAAAGTATCCATCATGGCTGATGCAATGCGGCGGCTGCATACGCTTGATCCGGCTACCTGCCCATTCGA
CCACCAAGCGAAACATCGCATCGAGCGAGCACGTACTCGGATGGAAGCCGGTCTTGTCGATCAGGATGAT
CTGGACGAAGAGCATCAGGGGCTCGCGCCAGCCGAACTGTTCGCCAGGCTCAAGGCGCGCATGCCCGACG
GCGAGGATCTCGTCGTGACCCATGGCGATGCCTGCTTGCCGAATATCATGGTGGAAAATGGCCGCTTTTC
TGGATTCATCGACTGTGGCCGGCTGGGTGTGGCGGACCGCTATCAGGACATAGCGTTGGCTACCCGTGAT
ATTGCTGAAGAGCTTGGCGGCGAATGGGCTGACCGCTTCCTCGTGCTTTACGGTATCGCCGCTCCCGATT
CGCAGCGCATCGCCTTCTATCGCCTTCTTGACGAGTTCTTCTGAGCGGGACTCTGGGGTTCGAAATGACC
GACCAAGCGACGCCCAACCTGCCATCACGAGATTTCGATTCCACCGCCGCCTTCTATGAAAGGTTGGGCT
TCGGAATCGTTTTCCGGGACGCCGGCTGGATGATCCTCCAGCGCGGGGATCTCATGCTGGAGTTCTTCGC
CCACCCCAACTTGTTTATTGCAGCTTATAATGGTTACAAATAAAGCAATAGCATCACAAATTTCACAAAT
AAAGCATTTTTTTCACTGCATTCTAGTTGTGGTTTGTCCAAACTCATCAATGTATCTTATCATGTCTGTA
TACCGTCGACCTCTAGCTAGAGCTTGGCGTAATCATGGTCATAGCTGTTTCCTGTGTGAAATTGTTATCC
GCTCACAATTCCACACAACATACGAGCCGGAAGCATAAAGTGTAAAGCCTGGGGTGCCTAATGAGTGAGC
TAACTCACATTAATTGCGTTGCGCTCACTGCCCGCTTTCCAGTCGGGAAACCTGTCGTGCCAGCTGCATT
AATGAATCGGCCAACGCGCGGGGAGAGGCGGTTTGCGTATTGGGCGCTCTTCCGCTTCCTCGCTCACTGA
CTCGCTGCGCTCGGTCGTTCGGCTGCGGCGAGCGGTATCAGCTCACTCAAAGGCGGTAATACGGTTATCC
ACAGAATCAGGGGATAACGCAGGAAAGAACATGTGAGCAAAAGGCCAGCAAAAGGCCAGGAACCGTAAAA
AGGCCGCGTTGCTGGCGTTTTTCCATAGGCTCCGCCCCCCTGACGAGCATCACAAAAATCGACGCTCAAG
TCAGAGGTGGCGAAACCCGACAGGACTATAAAGATACCAGGCGTTTCCCCCTGGAAGCTCCCTCGTGCGC
TCTCCTGTTCCGACCCTGCCGCTTACCGGATACCTGTCCGCCTTTCTCCCTTCGGGAAGCGTGGCGCTTT
CTCAATGCTCACGCTGTAGGTATCTCAGTTCGGTGTAGGTCGTTCGCTCCAAGCTGGGCTGTGTGCACGA
ACCCCCCGTTCAGCCCGACCGCTGCGCCTTATCCGGTAACTATCGTCTTGAGTCCAACCCGGTAAGACAC
GACTTATCGCCACTGGCAGCAGCCACTGGTAACAGGATTAGCAGAGCGAGGTATGTAGGCGGTGCTACAG
AGTTCTTGAAGTGGTGGCCTAACTACGGCTACACTAGAAGGACAGTATTTGGTATCTGCGCTCTGCTGAA
GCCAGTTACCTTCGGAAAAAGAGTTGGTAGCTCTTGATCCGGCAAACAAACCACCGCTGGTAGCGGTGGT
TTTTTTGTTTGCAAGCAGCAGATTACGCGCAGAAAAAAAGGATCTCAAGAAGATCCTTTGATCTTTTCTA
CGGGGTCTGACGCTCAGTGGAACGAAAACTCACGTTAAGGGATTTTGGTCATGAGATTATCAAAAAGGAT
CTTCACCTAGATCCTTTTAAATTAAAAATGAAGTTTTAAATCAATCTAAAGTATATATGAGTAAACTTGG
TCTGACAGTTACCAATGCTTAATCAGTGAGGCACCTATCTCAGCGATCTGTCTATTTCGTTCATCCATAG
TTGCCTGACTCCCCGTCGTGTAGATAACTACGATACGGGAGGGCTTACCATCTGGCCCCAGTGCTGCAAT
GATACCGCGAGACCCACGCTCACCGGCTCCAGATTTATCAGCAATAAACCAGCCAGCCGGAAGGGCCGAG
CGCAGAAGTGGTCCTGCAACTTTATCCGCCTCCATCCAGTCTATTAATTGTTGCCGGGAAGCTAGAGTAA
GTAGTTCGCCAGTTAATAGTTTGCGCAACGTTGTTGCCATTGCTACAGGCATCGTGGTGTCACGCTCGTC
GTTTGGTATGGCTTCATTCAGCTCCGGTTCCCAACGATCAAGGCGAGTTACATGATCCCCCATGTTGTGC
AAAAAAGCGGTTAGCTCCTTCGGTCCTCCGATCGTTGTCAGAAGTAAGTTGGCCGCAGTGTTATCACTCA
TGGTTATGGCAGCACTGCATAATTCTCTTACTGTCATGCCATCCGTAAGATGCTTTTCTGTGACTGGTGA
GTACTCAACCAAGTCATTCTGAGAATAGTGTATGCGGCGACCGAGTTGCTCTTGCCCGGCGTCAATACGG
GATAATACCGCGCCACATAGCAGAACTTTAAAAGTGCTCATCATTGGAAAACGTTCTTCGGGGCGAAAAC
TCTCAAGGATCTTACCGCTGTTGAGATCCAGTTCGATGTAACCCACTCGTGCACCCAACTGATCTTCAGC
ATCTTTTACTTTCACCAGCGTTTCTGGGTGAGCAAAAACAGGAAGGCAAAATGCCGCAAAAAAGGGAATA
AGGGCGACACGGAAATGTTGAATACTCATACTCTTCCTTTTTCAATATTATTGAAGCATTTATCAGGGTT
ATTGTCTCATGAGCGGATACATATTTGAATGTATTTAGAAAAATAAACAAATAGGGGTTCCGCGCACATT
TCCCCGAAAAGTGCCACCTGACGTC
Features (pLannotate 1.2.2; 24 found; start..end, strand, type, name):
     36..80      -  misc_feature   bom (fragment): basis of mobility region from pBR322
    235..614     +  enhancer       CMV enhancer: human cytomegalovirus immediate early enhancer
    615..818     +  promoter       CMV promoter: human cytomegalovirus (CMV) immediate early promoter
    814..847     +  LTR            5' LTR (truncated) (fragment): truncated 5' long terminal repeat (LTR) from HIV-1
    863..881     +  promoter       T7 promoter: promoter for bacteriophage T7 RNA polymerase
    889..909     -  misc_feature   MCS (fragment): pUC18/19 multiple cloning site
    969..1094    +  CDS            HGF (fragment): HGF_HUMAN - Also known as HPTA. Experimental evidence at protein level: Swiss-Prot protein existence level 1. Potent mitogen for mature parenchymal hepatocyte cells, seems to be a hepatotrophic factor, and acts as a growth factor for a broad spectrum of tissues and cell types. Activating ligand for the receptor tyrosine kinase MET by binding to it and promoting its dimerization. From Homo sapiens (Human).
   1095..1127    +  CDS            VSV-G tag: epitope tag from vesicular stomatitis virus G protein
   1140..6593    +  CDS            Plxnb2: PLXB2_MOUSE - Experimental evidence at protein level: Swiss-Prot protein existence level 1. Cell surface receptor for SEMA4C, SEMA4D and SEMA4G that plays an important role in cell-cell signaling (PubMed:17554007). Plays a role in glutamatergic synapse development and is required for SEMA4A- mediated excitatory synapse development (PubMed:29981480). Binding to class 4 semaphorins promotes downstream activation of RHOA and phosphorylation of ERBB2 at 'Tyr-1248' (PubMed:17554007). Required for normal differentiation and migration of neuronal cells during brain corticogenesis and for normal embry
   6640..6658    -  promoter       SP6 promoter: promoter for bacteriophage SP6 RNA polymerase
   6684..6908    +  polyA_signal   bGH poly(A) signal: bovine growth hormone polyadenylation signal
   6912..6933    +  promoter       SV40 promoter (fragment): SV40 enhancer and early promoter
   6954..7382    +  rep_origin     f1 ori (sequence partly withheld): f1 bacteriophage origin of replication; arrow indicates direction of (+) strand synthesis
   7396..7726    +  promoter       SV40 promoter: SV40 enhancer and early promoter
   7793..8584    +  CDS            neo: KKA2_KLEPN - Also known as kan, nptII. Experimental evidence at protein level: Swiss-Prot protein existence level 1. Resistance to kanamycin, neomycin, paromomycin, ribostamycin, butirosin and gentamicin B. From Klebsiella pneumoniae.
   8608..8766    +  CDS            ble (fragment): BLE_KLEPN - Experimental evidence at protein level: Swiss-Prot protein existence level 1. Binding protein with a strong affinity to the bleomycin family of antibiotics. Binds to CL990; an antimitotic-antibiotic compound. From Klebsiella pneumoniae.
   8761..8882    +  polyA_signal   SV40 poly(A) signal: SV40 polyadenylation signal
   8953..8975    -  protein_bind   lac operator (fragment): The lac repressor binds to the lac operator to inhibit transcription in E. coli. This inhibition can be relieved by adding lactose or isopropyl-β-D-thiogalactopyranoside (IPTG). lac repressor encoded by lacI
   8979..9009    -  promoter       lac promoter: promoter for the E. coli lac operon
   9024..9045    -  protein_bind   CAP binding site: CAP binding activates transcription in the presence of cAMP. E. coli catabolite activator protein
   9058..9150    -  CDS            lacI (fragment): lac repressor; lacI; The lac repressor binds to the lac operator to inhibit transcription in E. coli. This inhibition can be relieved by adding lactose or isopropyl-β-D-thiogalactopyranoside (IPTG).
   9333..9921    -  rep_origin     ori: high-copy-number ColE1/pMB1/pBR322/pUC origin of replication
  10092..10952   -  CDS            AmpR: β-lactamase; bla; confers resistance to ampicillin, carbenicillin, and related antibiotics
  10953..11057   -  promoter       AmpR promoter: bla
