[The description below was written by a language model from this plasmid's Addgene catalogue record and pLannotate feature annotations shown in this document.]
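Description:
pmPB2-VSV is a mammalian expression plasmid of about 11 kb built on the pcDNA3 backbone, designed to produce mouse Plexin-B2 (Plxnb2) carrying an N-terminal VSV epitope tag. It is propagated in E. coli through a high-copy ColE1/pUC-type origin and selected with ampicillin via the β-lactamase gene. An f1 origin is also present. For stable selection in mammalian cells, the backbone carries a neomycin phosphotransferase cassette driven by the SV40 enhancer/early promoter and terminated by the SV40 polyadenylation signal, conferring G418 resistance.

The expression cassette is driven by the human CMV immediate-early enhancer and promoter and closed by the bovine growth hormone polyadenylation signal. T7 and SP6 phage promoters flank the insert, as is standard for pcDNA3. The open reading frame begins with a fragment of human hepatocyte growth factor, which the record describes as an HGF signal sequence added to the backbone. This is followed directly by the VSV-G epitope tag and then the Plexin-B2 coding sequence of roughly 5.5 kb. Because Plexin-B2 is a cell-surface receptor, a tag at the amino terminus must sit downstream of a secretion signal. Here the heterologous HGF leader presumably directs the protein into the secretory pathway, leaving the VSV tag on the extracellular end of the mature receptor, although the record does not state this rationale. Several short annotated fragments (HIV-1 LTR, ble, lacI, lac promoter region, bom) appear to be backbone remnants or incidental matches rather than functional parts.

Plexin-B2 is annotated as a receptor for class 4 semaphorins, including SEMA4C and SEMA4G. The associated study concerns these ligands in cerebellar development, so the plasmid suits expression and antibody detection of the tagged receptor in transfected cells.
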