Addgene plasmid #68038: pmPB2-VSV
Purpose: Expresses mouse Plexin-B2 with N-terminal VSV tag in mammalian cells
Depositing lab: Roland Friedel. Depositing organization: Icahn School of Medicine at Mount Sinai. Publication: Semaphorin 4C and 4G are ligands of Plexin-B2 required in cerebellar development. Maier V, Jolicoeur C, Rayburn H, Takegahara N, Kumanogoh A, Kikutani H, Tessier-Lavigne M, Wurst W, Friedel RH. Mol Cell Neurosci. 2011 Feb;46(2):419-31. doi: 10.1016/j.mcn.2010.11.005. Epub 2010 Nov 29. PubMed 21122816.
Backbone
  Vector backbone: pcDNA3
  Backbone manufacturer: Invitrogen
  Backbone size w/o insert (bp): 5300
  Total vector size (bp): 11000
  Modifications to backbone: HGF signal sequence
  Vector type: Mammalian Expression
  Selectable markers: Neomycin (select with G418)
Growth in bacteria
  Bacterial resistance: Ampicillin, 100 μg/mL
  Growth temperature: 37°C
  Growth strain: DH5alpha
  Copy number: High Copy
Gene/Insert
  Gene/Insert name: Plexin-B2
  Species: M. musculus (mouse)
  Entrez Gene: Plxnb2 (a.k.a. Debt, plexin-B2)
  Tag / fusion protein: VSV (N terminal on insert)
  Cloning method: Unknown
  Sequencing primers: 5′ T7
Terms and licenses: Academic/Nonprofit Terms; Industry Terms: Not Available to Industry
How to cite: pmPB2-VSV was a gift from Roland Friedel (Addgene plasmid # 68038 ; http://n2t.net/addgene:68038 ; RRID:Addgene_68038)
