>Addgene plasmid #68038 | pmPB2-VSV | addgene partial sequence | sequence record 121079 | CMV-F 5'-CGCAAATGGGCGGTAGGCGTG-3'
CTATATAAGCAGAGCTCTCTGGCTAACTAGAGAACCCACTGCTTACTGGCTTATCGAAATTAATACGACT
CACTATAGGGAGACCCAAGCTTGCATGCCTGCAGGTCAGCTTGATTTCACCCAGGCATCTGGTCCAGAGG
GATCCGCCAGCCCGTCCAGCAGCACCATGTGGGTGACCAAACTCCTGCCAGCCCTGCTGCTGCAGCATGT
CCTCCTGCATCTCCTCCTGCTCCCCATCGCCATCCCCTATGCAGAGGGACAAAGGAAAAGAAGAAATACA
ATTCATGAATTCTATACAGACATAGAGATGAACCGACTTGGAAAGGGCGGAGTCGACCCGGAGAGTTTCC
GCAGTGAGACAGAGCTGAACCACCTGGCTGTGGATGAGGTCACAGGTGTGGTGTATGTCGGGGCAGTGAA
CGCGCTCTACCAGCTGAGTGCCGACCTGCACGTCCAGCAGCACGTGGTCACAGGCCCCTTCATGGATAAC
AAGAAGTGCACACCACCCATTGAGGCCAGCCAGTGCCACGAAGCGGTGCTCACTGACAACTTCAACCAGC
TGCTGCTGCTCGACCCACCGGGGAAACGCCTGGTGGAGTGTGGCAGCCTCTTCAAGGGCATCTGTGCCCT
GCGCGCCATGAGCAACATCTCGGTGCGCCTCTTCTACGAGGATGGCAGCGGCGAGAAGTCCTTCGTGGCC
AGCAATGACGAGAGAGTGGCCACCGTGGGGCTGGTGACCTCCACGCGCCCCGACGGCGAGCGCGTGCTGT
TTGTGGGCAAAGGCAATGGGCCGCACGACAATGGTATCATCGTGAGCACCCGCCTGCTGGACAGGGCTGA
GGGCCGGGAGGCCTTTGAGGCCTACTCTGACCACACCACCTTCAAGGCCGGCTACCTGTCCACGAATACT
CAGCAGTTTGTCGCAGCCTTTGAGGATGATTTCTATGTCTTCTTCGTCTTTAACCATCAAGACAAGCATC
CTGCTAAGAACCGCACGCTGCTGGCGCGCATGTGCAAAGACGACCCCTCCTACTATTCCTA
