>Addgene plasmid #68038 | pmPB2-VSV | addgene partial sequence | sequence record 121085 | BGH-rev 5'-TAGAAGGCACAGTCGAGG-3'
CATTTAGGTGACACTATAGAATAGGGCCCTCTAGATGCATGCTCGAGCGGCCGCCATTGACGGTCAGAGG
TCTGTAACCTTATTCTCAAGCGCAGCAGCAATCTGCTGTAGGCGGAAGGCCAGTTGCATCTTTTGGGCTG
CAGGGTCCTCCTCCAGAGCATTGATGATCTCATCATAGTACTTCTGTGTGTATTGGTAGAGCTGGTGTAG
GGCCACGAGTGTGTTCAGGGAGTCTGTGTGAGCCCGGGAAATCTCTGCCAAGTGCGTATTCATGTCCTGG
TCGCTGACCTGCACCATCTGTCTGATGCCCTTGTAGTAGTCCTCCACCATCTTCTTGTAGGTAGAGATCT
CCTTAGCATACAACAGCTTGTTGCTGGGAGAGTCTCGGCTCAGCTTGTGCTCCGTGCGAGTACAGGCGTC
CATGAAGGTCTGTGCGATGACTGACAGGGAGGCGTCCACCACTTCGTGGACGTGGACATCAAAGATGAAA
TGAGGGTTCTTCAGGATGTTCACCCAGAACCGAAGTGGTAAACTGTTGGTTTTCCAGATATGGATGGTAT
CCTCATCTCGGATGTCATGCTTCTCTGCCTGCTCGTCCAAGAAATCGAAGAAGTACTTGACGGCGGGTGG
CACCGCATGCCCAGGCGCCAGCACGCTTTGGAAGAAGTTGTCCACAAACTGCTGCAGTGTGCCCTTGACG
GAGAGTAGCCGCGTCAGGTAGATCTCTGTGATGGCCTTAGTCCGCTCTTTCTCCTTCATGCTGCCGCGCT
TGGACTTGCCTTCATCTACCTCATCTGTTGGCCGCACCAAGTGCCACACGCGGTTTTCCTCTTCCAGAAG
GGCATGGCGCTCCCCTGGCAAGTCCTGTTGGCTGTCTTCTGGCTGCTGGGAGACTCCCACCTTAGACAGG
ATGAGGGTGGCTCCATCCCGGACGTTGTAGTGCATCAGGGTGTTGATGCGCTTCCACCGGCCCTCCCGCT
GGGAGGTAAGGTCCAAGTCAGACAGAATCTGGGCCGTGGACCCAGGACGCCATTCAAGCACCACACTGTC
TGGCTTGGGCCA
